Addgene plasmid #104508: pILGFP4M
Purpose: Used to evaluate the expression output of Saccharomyces eubayanus GAL2 promoter with yEGFP used as the reporter gene
Depositing lab: Claudia Vickers. Depositing organization: University of Queensland. Publication: An Expanded Heterologous GAL Promoter Collection for Diauxie-Inducible Expression in Saccharomyces cerevisiae. Peng B, Wood RJ, Nielsen LK, Vickers CE. ACS Synth Biol. 2018 Feb 16;7(2):748-751. doi: 10.1021/acssynbio.7b00355. Epub 2018 Jan 23. PubMed 29301066.
Backbone
  Vector backbone: pUC19
  Vector type: Yeast Expression
Growth in bacteria
  Bacterial resistance: Ampicillin, 100 μg/mL
  Growth temperature: 37°C
  Growth strain: DH5alpha
  Copy number: High Copy
Gene/Insert
  Gene/Insert name: SeGAL2 promoter-yEGFP
  Species: Saccharomyces eubayanus
  Cloning method: Restriction Enzyme; 5′ cloning site unknown (unknown if destroyed); 3′ cloning site unknown (unknown if destroyed)
Terms and licenses: Academic/Nonprofit Terms; Industry Terms: Not Available to Industry
How to cite: pILGFP4M was a gift from Claudia Vickers (Addgene plasmid # 104508 ; http://n2t.net/addgene:104508 ; RRID:Addgene_104508)
