[The description below was written by a language model from this plasmid's Addgene catalogue record and pLannotate feature annotations shown in this document.]
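Description:
pILGFP4M is a 5.4 kb yeast reporter plasmid built on a pUC19 backbone and designed to measure the expression output of the Saccharomyces eubayanus GAL2 promoter in yeast. In E. coli it is maintained at high copy through the ColE1/pUC-type origin and selected with ampicillin via the β-lactamase gene and its native promoter. Remnants of the pUC19 lac region (lac promoter, operator, CAP site and a lacZα fragment) are backbone carry-over and play no role in the reporter function. No yeast replication origin (2μ or CEN/ARS) is annotated. Together with a URA3 promoter and near-complete URA3 coding sequence on one side of the cassette and a separate short URA3 fragment downstream of the reporter, this suggests a chromosomally integrating design targeted to the ura3 locus, although the record does not state this explicitly. URA3 provides uracil prototrophy selection in yeast and is counterselectable with 5-FOA.

The payload is the SeGAL2 promoter fused to yEGFP, the yeast-enhanced green fluorescent protein, which the annotation software labels as GFPmut3, a matching protein-level hit. The promoter itself is not annotated, but the unannotated stretch between the loxP site after URA3 and the start of the GFP coding sequence is where it would be expected to lie. Only a single loxP site is detected, so its intended role is unclear from the record. The two sequence records (depositor and sequencing-derived) carry identical feature sets offset by a few bases. The plasmid belongs to a collection of heterologous GAL promoters characterised for diauxie-inducible expression in Saccharomyces cerevisiae, with fluorescence serving as the readout of promoter strength.
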