Features (pLannotate 1.2.2; 15 found; start..end, strand, type, name):
      6..716     +  CDS            GFPmut3: GFPmut3 is a basic (constitutively fluorescent) green fluorescent protein published in 1996, derived from Aequorea victoria. It is reported to be a very rapidly-maturing weak dimer.
    732..831     +  CDS            URA3 (fragment): orotidine-5'-phosphate decarboxylase, required for uracil biosynthesis; S. cerevisiae URA3; yeast auxotrophic marker, counterselectable with 5-fluoroorotic acid (5-FOA)
    985..1001    -  protein_bind   lac operator: The lac repressor binds to the lac operator to inhibit transcription in E. coli. This inhibition can be relieved by adding lactose or isopropyl-β-D-thiogalactopyranoside (IPTG). lac repressor encoded by lacI
   1009..1039    -  promoter       lac promoter: promoter for the E. coli lac operon
   1054..1075    -  protein_bind   CAP binding site: CAP binding activates transcription in the presence of cAMP. E. coli catabolite activator protein
   1088..1180    -  CDS            lacI (fragment): lac repressor; lacI; The lac repressor binds to the lac operator to inhibit transcription in E. coli. This inhibition can be relieved by adding lactose or isopropyl-β-D-thiogalactopyranoside (IPTG).
   1363..1951    -  rep_origin     ori: high-copy-number ColE1/pMB1/pBR322/pUC origin of replication
   2122..2982    -  CDS            AmpR: β-lactamase; bla; confers resistance to ampicillin, carbenicillin, and related antibiotics
   2983..3087    -  promoter       AmpR promoter: bla
   3182..3217    +  CDS            rop (fragment): Rop protein, which maintains plasmids at low copy number; rop
   3319..3418    +  misc_feature   bom (fragment): basis of mobility region from pBR322
   3424..3581    -  CDS            lacZα (fragment): LacZα fragment of β-galactosidase; lacZ fragment
   3588..3751    +  promoter       URA3 promoter (fragment): S. cerevisiae URA3
   3754..4539    +  CDS            URA3: PYRF_YEAST - Experimental evidence at protein level: Swiss-Prot protein existence level 1. From Saccharomyces cerevisiae (strain ATCC 204508 / S288c) (Baker's yeast).
   4691..4724    +  protein_bind   loxP: Cre-mediated recombination occurs in the 8-bp core sequence (GCATACAT). Cre recombinase
>Addgene plasmid #104508 | pILGFP4M | depositor full sequence | sequence record 198121 | Full Sequence
GATCCTCTAAAGGTGAAGAATTATTCACTGGTGTTGTCCCAATTTTGGTTGAATTAGATGGTGATGTTAA
TGGTCACAAATTTTCTGTCTCCGGTGAAGGTGAAGGTGATGCTACTTACGGTAAATTGACCTTAAAATTT
ATTTGTACTACTGGTAAATTGCCAGTTCCATGGCCAACCTTAGTCACTACTTTCGGTTATGGTGTTCAAT
GTTTTGCGAGATACCCAGATCATATGAAACAACATGACTTTTTCAAGTCTGCCATGCCAGAAGGTTATGT
TCAAGAAAGAACTATTTTTTTCAAAGATGACGGTAACTACAAGACCAGAGCTGAAGTCAAGTTTGAAGGT
GATACCTTAGTTAATAGAATCGAATTAAAAGGTATTGATTTTAAAGAAGATGGTAACATTTTAGGTCACA
AATTGGAATACAACTATAACTCTCACAATGTTTACATCATGGCTGACAAACAAAAGAATGGTATCAAAGT
TAACTTCAAAATTAGACACAACATTGAAGATGGTTCTGTTCAATTAGCTGACCATTATCAACAAAATACT
CCAATTGGTGATGGTCCAGTCTTGTTACCAGACAACCATTACTTATCCACTCAATCTGCCTTATCCAAAG
ATCCAAACGAAAAGAGAGACCACATGGTCTTGTTAGAATTTGTTACTGCTGCTGGTATTACCCATGGTAT
GGATGAATTGTACAAAAGATCTTAAACTAGTAGGACTATTTGCAAAGGGAAGGGATGCTAAGGTAGAGGG
TGAACGTTACAGAAAAGCAGGCTGGGAAGCATATTTGAGAAGATGCGGCCAGCAAAACTAAAAAACTGTA
TTATAAGTAAATGCATGTATACTAAACTCACAAATTAGAGCTTCAATTTAATTATATCAGTTATTACCCG
GGAATCTCGGTCGTAATGATTTAAATGCATGCAAGCTTGGCGTAATCATGGTCATAGCTGTTTCCTGTGT
GAAATTGTTATCCGCTCACAATTCCACACAACATACGAGCCGGAAGCATAAAGTGTAAAGCCTGGGGTGC
CTAATGAGTGAGCTAACTCACATTAATTGCGTTGCGCTCACTGCCCGCTTTCCAGTCGGGAAACCTGTCG
TGCCAGCTGCATTAATGAATCGGCCAACGCGCGGGGAGAGGCGGTTTGCGTATTGGGCGCTCTTCCGCTT
CCTCGCTCACTGACTCGCTGCGCTCGGTCGTTCGGCTGCGGCGAGCGGTATCAGCTCACTCAAAGGCGGT
AATACGGTTATCCACAGAATCAGGGGATAACGCAGGAAAGAACATGTGAGCAAAAGGCCAGCAAAAGGCC
AGGAACCGTAAAAAGGCCGCGTTGCTGGCGTTTTTCCATAGGCTCCGCCCCCCTGACGAGCATCACAAAA
ATCGACGCTCAAGTCAGAGGTGGCGAAACCCGACAGGACTATAAAGATACCAGGCGTTTCCCCCTGGAAG
CTCCCTCGTGCGCTCTCCTGTTCCGACCCTGCCGCTTACCGGATACCTGTCCGCCTTTCTCCCTTCGGGA
AGCGTGGCGCTTTCTCATAGCTCACGCTGTAGGTATCTCAGTTCGGTGTAGGTCGTTCGCTCCAAGCTGG
GCTGTGTGCACGAACCCCCCGTTCAGCCCGACCGCTGCGCCTTATCCGGTAACTATCGTCTTGAGTCCAA
CCCGGTAAGACACGACTTATCGCCACTGGCAGCAGCCACTGGTAACAGGATTAGCAGAGCGAGGTATGTA
GGCGGTGCTACAGAGTTCTTGAAGTGGTGGCCTAACTACGGCTACACTAGAAGGACAGTATTTGGTATCT
GCGCTCTGCTGAAGCCAGTTACCTTCGGAAAAAGAGTTGGTAGCTCTTGATCCGGCAAACAAACCACCGC
TGGTAGCGGTGGTTTTTTTGTTTGCAAGCAGCAGATTACGCGCAGAAAAAAAGGATCTCAAGAAGATCCT
TTGATCTTTTCTACGGGGTCTGACGCTCAGTGGAACGAAAACTCACGTTAAGGGATTTTGGTCATGAGAT
TATCAAAAAGGATCTTCACCTAGATCCTTTTAAATTAAAAATGAAGTTTTAAATCAATCTAAAGTATATA
TGAGTAAACTTGGTCTGACAGTTACCAATGCTTAATCAGTGAGGCACCTATCTCAGCGATCTGTCTATTT
CGTTCATCCATAGTTGCCTGACTCCCCGTCGTGTAGATAACTACGATACGGGAGGGCTTACCATCTGGCC
CCAGTGCTGCAATGATACCGCGAGACCCACGCTCACCGGCTCCAGATTTATCAGCAATAAACCAGCCAGC
CGGAAGGGCCGAGCGCAGAAGTGGTCCTGCAACTTTATCCGCCTCCATCCAGTCTATTAATTGTTGCCGG
GAAGCTAGAGTAAGTAGTTCGCCAGTTAATAGTTTGCGCAACGTTGTTGCCATTGCTACAGGCATCGTGG
TGTCACGCTCGTCGTTTGGTATGGCTTCATTCAGCTCCGGTTCCCAACGATCAAGGCGAGTTACATGATC
CCCCATGTTGTGCAAAAAAGCGGTTAGCTCCTTCGGTCCTCCGATCGTTGTCAGAAGTAAGTTGGCCGCA
GTGTTATCACTCATGGTTATGGCAGCACTGCATAATTCTCTTACTGTCATGCCATCCGTAAGATGCTTTT
CTGTGACTGGTGAGTACTCAACCAAGTCATTCTGAGAATAGTGTATGCGGCGACCGAGTTGCTCTTGCCC
GGCGTCAATACGGGATAATACCGCGCCACATAGCAGAACTTTAAAAGTGCTCATCATTGGAAAACGTTCT
TCGGGGCGAAAACTCTCAAGGATCTTACCGCTGTTGAGATCCAGTTCGATGTAACCCACTCGTGCACCCA
ACTGATCTTCAGCATCTTTTACTTTCACCAGCGTTTCTGGGTGAGCAAAAACAGGAAGGCAAAATGCCGC
AAAAAAGGGAATAAGGGCGACACGGAAATGTTGAATACTCATACTCTTCCTTTTTCAATATTATTGAAGC
ATTTATCAGGGTTATTGTCTCATGAGCGGATACATATTTGAATGTATTTAGAAAAATAAACAAATAGGGG
TTCCGCGCACATTTCCCCGAAAAGTGCCACCTGACGTCTAAGAAACCATTATTATCATGACATTAACCTA
TAAAAATAGGCGTATCACGAGGCCCTTTCGTCTCGCGCGTTTCGGTGATGACGGTGAAAACCTCTGACAC
ATGCAGCTCCCGGAGACGGTCACAGCTTGTCTGTAAGCGGATGCCGGGAGCAGACAAGCCCGTCAGGGCG
CGTCAGCGGGTGTTGGCGGGTGTCGGGGCTGGCTTAACTATGCGGCATCAGAGCAGATTGTACTGAGAGT
GCACCATATGCGGTGTGAAATACCGCACAGATGCGTAAGGAGAAAATACCGCATCAGGCGCCATTCGCCA
TTCAGGCTGCGCAACTGTTGGGAAGGGCGATCGGTGCGGGCCTCTTCGCTATTACGCCAGCTGGCGAAAG
GGGGATGTGCTGCAAGGCGATTAAGTTGGGTAACGCCAGGGTTTTCCCAGTCACGACGTTGTAAAACGAC
GGCCAGTGAATTCATTTAAATTTTTTTGATTCGGTAATCTCCGAGCAGAAGGAAGAACGAAGGAAGGAGC
ACAGACTTAGATTGGTATATATACGCATATGTGGTGTTGAAGAAACATGAAATTGCCCAGTATTCTTAAC
CCAACTGCACAGAACAAAAACCTGCAGGAAACGAAGATAAAACATGTCCACAAAATCATATACCAGTAGA
GCTGAGACTCATGCAAGTCCGGTTGCATCGAAACTTTTACGTTTAATGGATGAAAAGAAGACCAATTTGT
GTGCTTCTCTTGACGTTCGTTCGACTGATGAGCTATTGAAACTTGTTGAAACGTTGGGTCCATACATTTG
CCTTTTGAAAACACACGTTGATATCTTGGATGATTTCAGTTATGAGGGTACTGTCGTTCCATTGAAAGCA
TTGGCAGAGAAATACAAGTTCTTGATATTTGAGGACAGAAAATTCGCCGATATCGGTAACACAGTCAAAT
TACAATATACATCGGGCGTTTACCGTATCGCAGAATGGTCTGATATCACCAACGCCCACGGGGTTACTGG
TGCTGGTATTGTTGCTGGCTTGAAACAAGGTGCGCAAGAGGTCACCAAAGAACCAAGGGGATTATTGATG
CTTGCTGAATTGTCTTCCAAGGGTTCTCTAGCACACGGTGAATATACTAAGGGTACCGTTGATATTGCAA
AGAGTGATAAAGATTTCGTTATTGGGTTCATTGCTCAGAACGATATGGGAGGAAGAGAAGAAGGGTTTGA
TTGGCTAATCATGACCCCAGGTGTAGGTTTAGACGACAAAGGCGATGCATTGGGTCAGCAGTACAGAACC
GTCGACGAAGTTGTAAGTGGTGGATCAGATATCATCATTGTTGGCAGAGGACTTTTCGCCAAGGGTAGAG
ATCCTAAGGTTGAAGGTGAAAGATACAGAAATGCTGGATGGGAAGCGTACCAAAAGAGAATCAGCGCTCC
CCATTAATTATACAGGAAACTTAATAGAACAAATCACATATTTAATCTAATAGCCACCTGCATTGGCACG
GTGCAACACTCACTTCAACTTCATCTTACAAAAGATCACGTGATCTGTTGTATTGGGATCTCTAGACCTA
ATAACTTCGTATAGCATACATTATACGAAGTTATATTAAGGGTTGCTCGACCCACAGAGAACAGGAGATT
ACAAGATCCAGATCACCAAAATGCCGGAACACAGGCTGAAAAACTCCAAGCAGCCGCACACCCGATTTTT
AGCCAGCAGATTCATACCTAACTCCAATGAATTGCAGCATATATCCTGCAATAACACATTAAGGATCGGG
CCTTGGACGGCCGAATATATGATTATAGTCCTTTTGTCGCCAAAAAGTCGCCTCGAGGTCACGTGCATCC
GAAATCACCCCCTGAGCACTTCCCGCCCAGAAAACAGGGAAGGGGCGGCACCAGCAGGCACCGGCATTCA
CTCGTCCGTGCGGCGTGGTCTGTGCCGTTCAGGGGCCTGCGTGCCTGTGATGATATCGCTGCAGGGCACC
GAGTCGGAGAGGACCACTCCGAGCCGAGGTTAGTTAAGCCATTCTCTACGCTAAAAAATAAATAATGTGG
ATTAAGCTCCTACTGGAAGGTTAAGTGTTTGTACACTTTCAAACATGCGCAACGCACCAGGCAACTATTG
TTCTGAGGAGGGATGTGATGCGGAGTAAAATGTGGAGGAATTACGGGGCTTGCAGACATATATAAACTCT
AGCCATTCGGCTGAATATAAGCTAGAAACCACTTCTTCTCTTTCCATCTACATCTCCCTCATCTATCAAT
AAGAACTATAATATCAACAATACTATAATATAATATATACACACATTTACAATGG
