Features (pLannotate 1.2.2; 15 found; start..end, strand, type, name):
     15..725     +  CDS            GFPmut3: GFPmut3 is a basic (constitutively fluorescent) green fluorescent protein published in 1996, derived from Aequorea victoria. It is reported to be a very rapidly-maturing weak dimer.
    741..840     +  CDS            URA3 (fragment): orotidine-5'-phosphate decarboxylase, required for uracil biosynthesis; S. cerevisiae URA3; yeast auxotrophic marker, counterselectable with 5-fluoroorotic acid (5-FOA)
    994..1010    -  protein_bind   lac operator: The lac repressor binds to the lac operator to inhibit transcription in E. coli. This inhibition can be relieved by adding lactose or isopropyl-β-D-thiogalactopyranoside (IPTG). lac repressor encoded by lacI
   1018..1048    -  promoter       lac promoter: promoter for the E. coli lac operon
   1063..1084    -  protein_bind   CAP binding site: CAP binding activates transcription in the presence of cAMP. E. coli catabolite activator protein
   1097..1189    -  CDS            lacI (fragment): lac repressor; lacI; The lac repressor binds to the lac operator to inhibit transcription in E. coli. This inhibition can be relieved by adding lactose or isopropyl-β-D-thiogalactopyranoside (IPTG).
   1372..1960    -  rep_origin     ori: high-copy-number ColE1/pMB1/pBR322/pUC origin of replication
   2131..2991    -  CDS            AmpR: β-lactamase; bla; confers resistance to ampicillin, carbenicillin, and related antibiotics
   2992..3096    -  promoter       AmpR promoter: bla
   3191..3226    +  CDS            rop (fragment): Rop protein, which maintains plasmids at low copy number; rop
   3328..3427    +  misc_feature   bom (fragment): basis of mobility region from pBR322
   3433..3590    -  CDS            lacZα (fragment): LacZα fragment of β-galactosidase; lacZ fragment
   3597..3760    +  promoter       URA3 promoter (fragment): S. cerevisiae URA3
   3763..4548    +  CDS            URA3: PYRF_YEAST - Experimental evidence at protein level: Swiss-Prot protein existence level 1. From Saccharomyces cerevisiae (strain ATCC 204508 / S288c) (Baker's yeast).
   4700..4733    +  protein_bind   loxP: Cre-mediated recombination occurs in the 8-bp core sequence (GCATACAT). Cre recombinase
>Addgene plasmid #104508 | pILGFP4M | addgene full sequence | sequence record 201470 | Addgene NGS Result
TTACAATGGGATCCTCTAAAGGTGAAGAATTATTCACTGGTGTTGTCCCAATTTTGGTTGAATTAGATGG
TGATGTTAATGGTCACAAATTTTCTGTCTCCGGTGAAGGTGAAGGTGATGCTACTTACGGTAAATTGACC
TTAAAATTTATTTGTACTACTGGTAAATTGCCAGTTCCATGGCCAACCTTAGTCACTACTTTCGGTTATG
GTGTTCAATGTTTTGCGAGATACCCAGATCATATGAAACAACATGACTTTTTCAAGTCTGCCATGCCAGA
AGGTTATGTTCAAGAAAGAACTATTTTTTTCAAAGATGACGGTAACTACAAGACCAGAGCTGAAGTCAAG
TTTGAAGGTGATACCTTAGTTAATAGAATCGAATTAAAAGGTATTGATTTTAAAGAAGATGGTAACATTT
TAGGTCACAAATTGGAATACAACTATAACTCTCACAATGTTTACATCATGGCTGACAAACAAAAGAATGG
TATCAAAGTTAACTTCAAAATTAGACACAACATTGAAGATGGTTCTGTTCAATTAGCTGACCATTATCAA
CAAAATACTCCAATTGGTGATGGTCCAGTCTTGTTACCAGACAACCATTACTTATCCACTCAATCTGCCT
TATCCAAAGATCCAAACGAAAAGAGAGACCACATGGTCTTGTTAGAATTTGTTACTGCTGCTGGTATTAC
CCATGGTATGGATGAATTGTACAAAAGATCTTAAACTAGTAGGACTATTTGCAAAGGGAAGGGATGCTAA
GGTAGAGGGTGAACGTTACAGAAAAGCAGGCTGGGAAGCATATTTGAGAAGATGCGGCCAGCAAAACTAA
AAAACTGTATTATAAGTAAATGCATGTATACTAAACTCACAAATTAGAGCTTCAATTTAATTATATCAGT
TATTACCCGGGAATCTCGGTCGTAATGATTTAAATGCATGCAAGCTTGGCGTAATCATGGTCATAGCTGT
TTCCTGTGTGAAATTGTTATCCGCTCACAATTCCACACAACATACGAGCCGGAAGCATAAAGTGTAAAGC
CTGGGGTGCCTAATGAGTGAGCTAACTCACATTAATTGCGTTGCGCTCACTGCCCGCTTTCCAGTCGGGA
AACCTGTCGTGCCAGCTGCATTAATGAATCGGCCAACGCGCGGGGAGAGGCGGTTTGCGTATTGGGCGCT
CTTCCGCTTCCTCGCTCACTGACTCGCTGCGCTCGGTCGTTCGGCTGCGGCGAGCGGTATCAGCTCACTC
AAAGGCGGTAATACGGTTATCCACAGAATCAGGGGATAACGCAGGAAAGAACATGTGAGCAAAAGGCCAG
CAAAAGGCCAGGAACCGTAAAAAGGCCGCGTTGCTGGCGTTTTTCCATAGGCTCCGCCCCCCTGACGAGC
ATCACAAAAATCGACGCTCAAGTCAGAGGTGGCGAAACCCGACAGGACTATAAAGATACCAGGCGTTTCC
CCCTGGAAGCTCCCTCGTGCGCTCTCCTGTTCCGACCCTGCCGCTTACCGGATACCTGTCCGCCTTTCTC
CCTTCGGGAAGCGTGGCGCTTTCTCATAGCTCACGCTGTAGGTATCTCAGTTCGGTGTAGGTCGTTCGCT
CCAAGCTGGGCTGTGTGCACGAACCCCCCGTTCAGCCCGACCGCTGCGCCTTATCCGGTAACTATCGTCT
TGAGTCCAACCCGGTAAGACACGACTTATCGCCACTGGCAGCAGCCACTGGTAACAGGATTAGCAGAGCG
AGGTATGTAGGCGGTGCTACAGAGTTCTTGAAGTGGTGGCCTAACTACGGCTACACTAGAAGAACAGTAT
TTGGTATCTGCGCTCTGCTGAAGCCAGTTACCTTCGGAAAAAGAGTTGGTAGCTCTTGATCCGGCAAACA
AACCACCGCTGGTAGCGGTGGTTTTTTTGTTTGCAAGCAGCAGATTACGCGCAGAAAAAAAGGATCTCAA
GAAGATCCTTTGATCTTTTCTACGGGGTCTGACGCTCAGTGGAACGAAAACTCACGTTAAGGGATTTTGG
TCATGAGATTATCAAAAAGGATCTTCACCTAGATCCTTTTAAATTAAAAATGAAGTTTTAAATCAATCTA
AAGTATATATGAGTAAACTTGGTCTGACAGTTACCAATGCTTAATCAGTGAGGCACCTATCTCAGCGATC
TGTCTATTTCGTTCATCCATAGTTGCCTGACTCCCCGTCGTGTAGATAACTACGATACGGGAGGGCTTAC
CATCTGGCCCCAGTGCTGCAATGATACCGCGAGACCCACGCTCACCGGCTCCAGATTTATCAGCAATAAA
CCAGCCAGCCGGAAGGGCCGAGCGCAGAAGTGGTCCTGCAACTTTATCCGCCTCCATCCAGTCTATTAAT
TGTTGCCGGGAAGCTAGAGTAAGTAGTTCGCCAGTTAATAGTTTGCGCAACGTTGTTGCCATTGCTACAG
GCATCGTGGTGTCACGCTCGTCGTTTGGTATGGCTTCATTCAGCTCCGGTTCCCAACGATCAAGGCGAGT
TACATGATCCCCCATGTTGTGCAAAAAAGCGGTTAGCTCCTTCGGTCCTCCGATCGTTGTCAGAAGTAAG
TTGGCCGCAGTGTTATCACTCATGGTTATGGCAGCACTGCATAATTCTCTTACTGTCATGCCATCCGTAA
GATGCTTTTCTGTGACTGGTGAGTACTCAACCAAGTCATTCTGAGAATAGTGTATGCGGCGACCGAGTTG
CTCTTGCCCGGCGTCAATACGGGATAATACCGCGCCACATAGCAGAACTTTAAAAGTGCTCATCATTGGA
AAACGTTCTTCGGGGCGAAAACTCTCAAGGATCTTACCGCTGTTGAGATCCAGTTCGATGTAACCCACTC
GTGCACCCAACTGATCTTCAGCATCTTTTACTTTCACCAGCGTTTCTGGGTGAGCAAAAACAGGAAGGCA
AAATGCCGCAAAAAAGGGAATAAGGGCGACACGGAAATGTTGAATACTCATACTCTTCCTTTTTCAATAT
TATTGAAGCATTTATCAGGGTTATTGTCTCATGAGCGGATACATATTTGAATGTATTTAGAAAAATAAAC
AAATAGGGGTTCCGCGCACATTTCCCCGAAAAGTGCCACCTGACGTCTAAGAAACCATTATTATCATGAC
ATTAACCTATAAAAATAGGCGTATCACGAGGCCCTTTCGTCTCGCGCGTTTCGGTGATGACGGTGAAAAC
CTCTGACACATGCAGCTCCCGGAGACGGTCACAGCTTGTCTGTAAGCGGATGCCGGGAGCAGACAAGCCC
GTCAGGGCGCGTCAGCGGGTGTTGGCGGGTGTCGGGGCTGGCTTAACTATGCGGCATCAGAGCAGATTGT
ACTGAGAGTGCACCATATGCGGTGTGAAATACCGCACAGATGCGTAAGGAGAAAATACCGCATCAGGCGC
CATTCGCCATTCAGGCTGCGCAACTGTTGGGAAGGGCGATCGGTGCGGGCCTCTTCGCTATTACGCCAGC
TGGCGAAAGGGGGATGTGCTGCAAGGCGATTAAGTTGGGTAACGCCAGGGTTTTCCCAGTCACGACGTTG
TAAAACGACGGCCAGTGAATTCATTTAAATTTTTTTGATTCGGTAATCTCCGAACAGAAGGAAGAACGAA
GGAAGGAGCACAGACTTAGATTGGTATATATACGCATATGTAGTGTTGAAGAAACATGAAATTGCCCAGT
ATTCTTAACCCAACTGCACAGAACAAAAACCTGCAGGAAACGAAGATAAAACATGTCCACAAAATCATAT
ACCAGTAGAGCTGAGACTCATGCAAGTCCGGTTGCATCGAAACTTTTACGTTTAATGGATGAAAAGAAGA
CCAATTTGTGTGCTTCTCTTGACGTTCGTTCGACTGATGAGCTATTGAAACTTGTTGAAACGTTGGGTCC
ATACATTTGCCTTTTGAAAACACACGTTGATATCTTGGATGATTTCAGTTATGAGGGTACTGTCGTTCCA
TTGAAAGCATTGGCAGAGAAATACAAGTTCTTGATATTTGAGGACAGAAAATTCGCCGATATCGGTAACA
CAGTCAAATTACAATATACATCGGGCGTTTACCGTATCGCAGAATGGTCTGATATCACCAACGCCCACGG
GGTTACTGGTGCTGGTATTGTTGCTGGCTTGAAACAAGGTGCGCAAGAGGTCACCAAAGAACCAAGGGGA
TTATTGATGCTTGCTGAATTGTCTTCCAAGGGTTCTCTAGCACACGGTGAATATACTAAGGGTACCGTTG
ATATTGCAAAGAGTGATAAAGATTTCGTTATTGGGTTCATTGCTCAGAACGATATGGGAGGAAGAGAAGA
AGGGTTTGATTGGCTAATCATGACCCCAGGTGTAGGTTTAGACGACAAAGGCGATGCATTGGGTCAGCAG
TACAGAACCGTCGACGAAGTTGTAAGTGGTGGATCAGATATCATCATTGTTGGCAGAGGACTTTTCGCCA
AGGGTAGAGATCCTAAGGTTGAAGGTGAAAGATACAGAAATGCTGGATGGGAAGCGTACCAAAAGAGAAT
CAGCGCTCCCCATTAATTATACAGGAAACTTAATAGAACAAATCACATATTTAATCTAATAGCCACCTGC
ATTGGCACGGTGCAACACTACTTCAACTTCATCTTACAAAAAGATCACGTGATCTGTTGTATTGGGATCT
CTAGACCTAATAACTTCGTATAGCATACATTATACGAAGTTATATTAAGGGTTGCTCGACCCACAGAGAA
CAGGAGATTACAAGATCCAGATCACCAAAATGCCGGAACACAGGCTGAAAAACTCCAAGCAGCCGCACAC
CCGATTTTTAGCCAGCAGATTCATACCTAACTCCAATGAATTGCAGCATATATCCTGCAATAACACATTA
AGGATCGGGCCTTGGACGGCCGAATATATGATTATAGTCCTTTTGTCGCCAAAAAGTCGCCTCGAGGTCA
CGTGCATCCGAAATCACCCCCTGAGCACTTCCCGCCCAGAAAACAGGGAAGGGGCGGCACCAGCAGGCAC
CGGCATTCACTCGTCCGTGCGGCGTGGTCTGTGCCGTTCAGGGGCCTGCGTGCCTGTGATGATATCGCTG
CAGGGCACCGAGTCGGAGAGGACCACTCCGAGCCGAGGTTAGTTAAGCCATTCTCTACGCTAAAAAATAA
ATAATGTGGATTAAGCTCCTACTGGAAGGTTAAGTGTTTGTACACTTTCAAACATGCGCAACGCACCAGG
CAACTATTGTTCTGAGGAGGGATGTGATGCGGAGTAAAATGTGGAGGAATTACGGGGCTTGCAGACATAT
ATAAACTCTAGCCATTCGGCTGAATATAAGCTAGAAACCACTTCTTCTCTTTCCATCTACATCTCCCTCA
TCTATCAATAAGAACTATAATATCAACAATACTATAATATAATATATACACACAT
